Addgene plasmid #17345: pFLAG-4EHP(K222R)
Depositing lab: Dong-Er Zhang. Depositing organization: Scripps California (The Scripps Research Institute). Publication: ISG15 modification of the eIF4E cognate 4EHP enhances cap structure-binding activity of 4EHP. Okumura F, Zou W, Zhang DE. Genes Dev. 2007 Feb 1. 21(3):255-60. 10.1101/gad.1521607 PubMed 17289916.
Backbone
  Vector backbone: pFlag-CMV2
  Backbone manufacturer: Sigma
  Backbone size w/o insert (bp): 4700
  Vector type: Mammalian Expression
Growth in bacteria
  Bacterial resistance: Ampicillin, 100 μg/mL
  Growth temperature: 37°C
  Growth strain: DH5alpha
  Copy number: High Copy
Gene/Insert
  Gene/Insert name: 4EHP
  Species: H. sapiens (human)
  Insert size (bp): 750
  Mutation: K222R
  GenBank ID: NM_004846
  Entrez Gene: EIF4E2 (a.k.a. 4E-LP, 4EHP, EIF4EL3, IF4e, h4EHP)
  Tag / fusion protein: Flag (N terminal on backbone)
  Cloning method: Restriction Enzyme; 5′ cloning site HindIII (not destroyed); 3′ cloning site XbaI (not destroyed)
  Sequencing primers: 5′ CMV-F
Terms and licenses: Academic/Nonprofit Terms; Industry Terms: Not Available to Industry
How to cite: pFLAG-4EHP(K222R) was a gift from Dong-Er Zhang (Addgene plasmid # 17345 ; http://n2t.net/addgene:17345 ; RRID:Addgene_17345)
