[The description below was written by a language model from this plasmid's Addgene catalogue record.]
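Description:
pFLAG-4EHP(K222R) is a mammalian expression plasmid built on the commercial pFlag-CMV2 backbone (about 4.7 kb without insert). It is propagated in E. coli as a high-copy plasmid under ampicillin selection. The record does not list a mammalian selection marker or give a feature table. The promoter is therefore not stated explicitly, although the backbone name and the use of a CMV forward sequencing primer point to CMV promoter-driven expression, as is standard for this vector family.

The insert is an approximately 750 bp human cDNA for 4EHP, the product of the EIF4E2 gene. This protein is an eIF4E-related factor that binds the mRNA cap structure. The cDNA was cloned between HindIII and XbaI sites, both of which are retained. A FLAG epitope supplied by the backbone is fused to the N terminus, so the expressed protein can be detected or immunoprecipitated with anti-FLAG antibodies. The coding sequence carries a K222R substitution, which replaces a lysine with an arginine. This conservative change keeps the positive charge but removes a potential acceptor site for lysine-directed modification.

The associated publication concerns ISG15 conjugation of 4EHP and its enhancement of the protein's cap-binding activity. In that context, this mutant most plausibly serves to test whether lysine 222 is a site of ISGylation, by comparison with wild-type FLAG-4EHP in transfected mammalian cells. The record does not spell out this purpose or the experimental outcome for this residue.
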