>Addgene plasmid #17345 | pFLAG-4EHP(K222R) | addgene partial sequence | sequence record 23285 | CMV-F 5'-CGCAAATGGGCGGTAGGCGTG-3'
GCTCGTTTAGTGGACCGTCAGAATTGATCTACCATGGACTACAAAGACGATGACGACAAGCTTGTGGTAC
CGATGAACAACAAGTTCGACGCTTTGAAAGATGATGACAGTGGGGACCATGATCAGAATGAAGAAAACAG
CACACAGAAAGATGGTGAGAAGGAAAAAACGGAACGAGACAAGAATCAGAGCAGTAGCAAGAGAAAGGCT
GTTGTCCCTGGACCGGCAGAGCATCCCCTGCAGTACAACTACACTTTTTGGTACTCCAGGAGAACCCCCG
GCCGTCCCACGAGCTCACAGAGCTATGAACAGAATATCAAACAGATTGGCACCTTTGCCTCTGTGGAGCA
GTTCTGGAGGTTTTATAGCCACATGGTACGTCCTGGGGACCTGACAGGCCACAGTGACTTCCATCTCTTC
AAAGAAGGAATTAAACCCATGTGGGAGGATGATGCAAATAAAAATGGTGGCAAGTGGATTATTCGGCTGC
GGAAGGGCTTGGCCTCCCGTTGCTGGGAGAATCTCATTTTGGCCATGCTGGGGGAACAGTTCATGGTTGG
GGAGGAGATCTGTGGGGCTGTGGTGTCTGTCCGCTTT
